Addgene plasmid #118912: pOCC94
Purpose: shuttle vector for baculovirus production, using FlashBac bacmid; for recombinant protein with honey bee melitine secretion signal, N-terminal MBP, cleavable with 3C protease, and C-terminal eGFP-HIS6
Depositing lab: Marc Bickle & PEPC MPI CBG. Depositing organization: Max Planck Institute of Molecular Cell Biology and Genetics. Publication: FlexiBAC: a versatile, open-source baculovirus vector system for protein expression, secretion, and proteolytic processing. Lemaitre RP, Bogdanova A, Borgonovo B, Woodruff JB, Drechsel DN. BMC Biotechnol. 2019 Mar 29;19(1):20. doi: 10.1186/s12896-019-0512-z. PubMed 30925874.
Backbone
  Vector backbone: pOET1
  Backbone size w/o insert (bp): 4900
  Vector type: Insect Expression
Growth in bacteria
  Bacterial resistance: Ampicillin, 100 μg/mL
  Growth temperature: 37°C
  Growth strain: DB3.1
  Copy number: High Copy
Gene/Insert
  Gene/Insert name: NcoI-HBMss-MBP-3C-NotI-ccdB-AscI-eGFP-HIS6-stop-HindIII cassette
  Promoter: polH
  Tag / fusion protein: MBP, cleavable with 3C protease (N terminal on backbone); eGFP-HIS6 (C terminal on backbone)
  Cloning method: Restriction Enzyme; 5′ cloning site NotI (unknown if destroyed); 3′ cloning site AscI (unknown if destroyed)
Terms and licenses: Academic/Nonprofit Terms; Industry Terms: Not Available to Industry
How to cite: pOCC94 was a gift from Marc Bickle & PEPC MPI CBG (Addgene plasmid # 118912 ; http://n2t.net/addgene:118912 ; RRID:Addgene_118912)
