[The description below was written by a language model from this plasmid's Addgene catalogue record and pLannotate feature annotations shown in this document.]
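Description:
pOCC94 is a baculovirus transfer (shuttle) vector built on the pOET1 backbone and belonging to the FlexiBAC system, intended for generating recombinant baculovirus by recombination with FlashBac bacmid DNA for protein production in insect cells. In E. coli it replicates from a high-copy ColE1/pUC-type origin and is selected with ampicillin through the AmpR (β-lactamase) gene. Because the empty vector carries the toxic ccdB gene, it is maintained in the ccdB-tolerant strain DB3.1. The annotated AcMNPV sequences LEF-2 and ORF603 lie upstream of the expression cassette, and the polyhedrin 3' UTR region lies downstream. These flanks presumably provide the homology for recombination into the viral polyhedrin locus.

The payload is an expression cassette driven by the very late polyhedrin (polH) promoter. It encodes, in order, the honeybee melittin secretion signal, maltose binding protein (MBP), a 3C protease cleavage site, a NotI–ccdB–AscI stuffer, EGFP, a His6 tag and a stop codon, followed by an SV40 polyadenylation signal. A gene of interest is cloned between NotI and AscI, displacing ccdB, so that non-recombinant plasmids are counter-selected in ordinary E. coli strains. The resulting fusion is directed into the secretory pathway. It carries an N-terminal MBP, commonly used to aid solubility and for amylose affinity purification, which can be removed with 3C protease. The C-terminal EGFP-His6 allows fluorescent monitoring of expression and metal-affinity purification.

The depositor and sequencing-derived records are about 7.36 kb, differ by one nucleotide in length, and show the same feature set with different start coordinates. Short lacI, RSF ori, M13 ori, lacZα and SV40 large T fragments, along with a T7 promoter, appear to be backbone remnants with no stated role.
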