Features (pLannotate 1.2.2; 19 found; start..end, strand, type, name):
     79..170     +  promoter       polyhedrin promoter: polh from Autographa californica; promoter for the baculovirus polyhedrin gene
    224..282     +  sig_peptide    melittin signal sequence (fragment): signal sequence from honeybee melittin
    290..1390    +  CDS            MBP: maltose binding protein from E. coli; malE (mutated); This version of the gene does not encode a signal sequence, so MBP will remain in the cytosol.
   1577..1879    +  CDS            ccdB: CCDB_ECOLI - Also known as G, letB, letD. Experimental evidence at protein level: Swiss-Prot protein existence level 1. Toxic component of a type II toxin-antitoxin (TA) system, functioning in plasmid maintainence. Responsible for the post- segregational killing (PSK) of plasmid-free cells, also referred to as a plasmid addiction system. Half-life of over 2 hours. Cell killing by CcdB is accompanied by filamentation, defects in chromosome and plasmid segregation, defects in cell division, formation of anucleate cells, decreased DNA synthesis and plasmid loss. Interferes with the activity of DN
   1944..2660    +  CDS            EGFP: EGFP is a basic (constitutively fluorescent) green fluorescent protein published in 1996, derived from Aequorea victoria. It is reported to be a rapidly-maturing weak dimer with moderate acid sensitivity.
   2670..2687    +  CDS            7xHis (fragment): 6xHis affinity tag
   2716..2799    +  CDS            large T antigen (fragment): large T antigen from SV40 (simian virus 40)
   2822..2956    +  polyA_signal   SV40 poly(A) signal: SV40 polyadenylation signal
   3029..3401    +  3'UTR          polyhedrin 3' UTR: 3' UTR from the Autographa californica nucleopolyhedrovirus polyhedrin gene (Suzuki et al., 2006)
   3661..3708    -  CDS            lacI (fragment): lac repressor; lacI; The lac repressor binds to the lac operator to inhibit transcription in E. coli. This inhibition can be relieved by adding lactose or isopropyl-β-D-thiogalactopyranoside (IPTG).
   3745..3785    -  rep_origin     RSF ori (fragment): Plasmids containing the RSF 1030 origin of replication can be propagated in E. coli cells that contain additional plasmids with compatible origins.
   3863..4451    -  rep_origin     ori: high-copy-number ColE1/pMB1/pBR322/pUC origin of replication
   4622..5482    -  CDS            AmpR: β-lactamase; bla; confers resistance to ampicillin, carbenicillin, and related antibiotics
   5484..5588    -  promoter       AmpR promoter: bla
   5614..5745    -  rep_origin     M13 ori (fragment): M13 bacteriophage origin of replication; arrow indicates direction of (+) strand synthesis
   5766..5922    -  CDS            lacZα (fragment): LacZα fragment of β-galactosidase; lacZ fragment
   5931..5949    +  promoter       T7 promoter: promoter for bacteriophage T7 RNA polymerase
   6052..6681    +  CDS            LEF-2: LEF2_NPVAC - Experimental evidence at protein level: Swiss-Prot protein existence level 1. Plays an essential role in viral DNA replication. Does not seem to participate in the initiation step but is rather important for the amplification of DNA. Also required for expression from the vp39 and polh promoters. From Autographa californica nuclear polyhedrosis virus (AcMNPV).
   6722..7327    +  CDS            ORF603: baculovirus ORF603 protein
>Addgene plasmid #118912 | pOCC94 | depositor full sequence | sequence record 224702 | Full Sequence
AGCTGCCACCATTTTGTTCGCCCAGGACTCTAGCTATAGTTCTAGTGGTTGGCTACGTATACTCCGGAAT
ATTAATAGATCATGGAGATAATTAAAATGATAACCATCTCGCAAATAAATAAGTATTTTACTGTTTTCGT
AACAGTTTTGTAATAAAAAAACCTATAAATATTCCGGATTATTCATACCGTCCCACCATCGGGCGCGGAT
CGCCACCATGGGCAAATTCTTAGTCAACGTTGCCCTTGTTTTTATGGTCGTATACATTTCTTACATCTAT
GCGGGATCCATGAAAATCGAAGAAGGTAAACTGGTAATCTGGATTAACGGCGATAAAGGCTATAACGGTC
TCGCTGAAGTCGGTAAGAAATTCGAGAAAGATACCGGAATTAAAGTCACCGTTGAGCATCCGGATAAACT
GGAAGAGAAATTCCCACAGGTTGCGGCAACTGGCGATGGCCCTGACATTATCTTCTGGGCACACGACCGC
TTTGGTGGCTACGCTCAATCTGGCCTGTTGGCTGAAATCACCCCGGACAAAGCGTTCCAGGACAAGCTGT
ATCCGTTTACCTGGGATGCCGTACGTTACAACGGCAAGCTGATTGCTTACCCGATCGCTGTTGAAGCGTT
ATCGCTGATTTATAACAAAGATCTGCTGCCGAACCCGCCAAAAACCTGGGAAGAGATCCCGGCGCTGGAT
AAAGAACTGAAAGCGAAAGGTAAGAGCGCGCTGATGTTCAACCTGCAAGAACCGTACTTCACCTGGCCGC
TGATTGCTGCTGACGGGGGTTATGCGTTCAAGTATGAAAACGGCAAGTACGACATTAAAGACGTGGGCGT
GGATAACGCTGGCGCGAAAGCGGGTCTGACCTTCCTGGTTGACCTGATTAAAAACAAACACATGAATGCA
GACACCGATTACTCCATCGCAGAAGCTGCCTTTAATAAAGGCGAAACAGCGATGACCATCAACGGCCCGT
GGGCATGGTCCAACATCGACACCAGCAAAGTGAATTATGGTGTAACGGTACTGCCGACCTTCAAGGGTCA
ACCATCCAAACCGTTCGTTGGCGTGCTGAGCGCAGGTATTAACGCCGCCAGTCCGAACAAAGAGCTGGCA
AAAGAGTTCCTCGAAAACTATCTGCTGACTGATGAAGGTCTGGAAGCGGTTAATAAAGACAAACCGCTGG
GTGCCGTAGCGCTGAAGTCTTACGAGGAAGAGTTGGTGAAAGATCCGCGTATTGCCGCCACTATGGAAAA
CGCCCAGAAAGGTGAAATCATGCCGAACATCCCGCAGATGTCCGCTTTCTGGTATGCCGTGCGTACTGCG
GTGATCAACGCCGCCAGCGGTCGTCAGACTGTCGATGAAGCCCTGAAAGACGCGCAGACTAATTCGAGCT
CGAACAACAACAACAATAACAATAACAACAACAGCAGCGGCAGACTGGAAGTTCTGTTCCAGGGGCCGGC
GGCCGCAAGCGCTATGGCCACAACCTGTTACATTGCACAAGATAAAAATATATCATCACGAACAGTAAAA
CTGTCTGCTTACATAAACAGTAATACAAGGGGTGTTATGCAGTTTAAGGTTTACACCTATAAAAGAGAGA
GCCGTTATCGTCTGTTTGTGGATGTACAGAGTGATATTATTGACACGCCCGGGCGACGGATGGTGATCCC
CCTGGCCAGTGCCCGTCTGCTGTCAGATAAAGTCTCCCGTGAACTTTACCCGGTGGTGCATATCGGGGAT
GAAAGCTGGCGCATGATGACCACCGATATGGCCAGTGTGCCGGTCTCCGTTATCGGGGAAGAAGTGGCTG
ATCTCAGCCACCGCGAAAATGACATCAAAAACGCCATTAACCTGATGTTCTGGGGAATATAAATGTCAGG
CTCCCTTATACACAGCCAGTGGCGCGCCGGCTGGCTCCGCTGCTGGTTCTGGCATGGTGAGCAAGGGCGA
GGAGCTGTTCACCGGGGTGGTGCCCATCCTGGTCGAGCTGGACGGCGACGTAAACGGCCACAAGTTCAGC
GTGTCCGGCGAGGGCGAGGGCGATGCCACCTACGGCAAGCTGACCCTGAAGTTCATCTGCACCACCGGCA
AGCTGCCCGTGCCCTGGCCCACCCTCGTGACCACCCTGACCTACGGCGTGCAGTGCTTCAGCCGCTACCC
CGACCACATGAAGCAGCACGACTTCTTCAAGTCCGCCATGCCCGAAGGCTACGTCCAGGAGCGCACCATC
TTCTTCAAGGACGACGGCAACTACAAGACCCGCGCCGAGGTGAAGTTCGAGGGCGACACCCTGGTGAACC
GCATCGAGCTGAAGGGCATCGACTTCAAGGAGGACGGCAACATCCTGGGGCACAAGCTGGAGTACAACTA
CAACAGCCACAACGTCTATATCATGGCCGACAAGCAGAAGAACGGCATCAAGGTGAACTTCAAGATCCGC
CACAACATCGAGGACGGCAGCGTGCAGCTCGCCGACCACTACCAGCAGAACACCCCCATCGGCGACGGCC
CCGTGCTGCTGCCCGACAACCACTACCTGAGCACCCAGTCCGCCCTGAGCAAAGACCCCAACGAGAAGCG
CGATCACATGGTCCTGCTGGAGTTCGTGACCGCCGCCGGGATCACTCTCGGCATGGACGAGCTGTACAAG
AGCAGCGGCCATCACCATCACCATCACTAAAGAAGCTTGTCGAGAAGTACTAGAGGATCATAATCAGCCA
TACCACATTTGTAGAGGTTTTACTTGCTTTAAAAAACCTCCCACACCTCCCCCTGAACCTGAAACATAAA
ATGAATGCAATTGTTGTTGTTAACTTGTTTATTGCAGCTTATAATGGTTACAAATAAAGCAATAGCATCA
CAAATTTCACAAATAAAGCATTTTTTTCACTGCATTCTAGTTGTGGTTTGTCCAAACTCATCAATGTATC
TTATCATGTCTGGATCTGATCACTGCTTGAGCCTAGGAGATCCGAACCAGATAAGTGAAAGCCTGCATCC
GCAGATCTTAATTAATAAAACACGATACATTGTTATTAGTACATTTATTAAGCGCTAGATTCTGTGCGTT
GTTGATTTACAGACAATTGTTGTACGTATTTTAATAATTCATTAAATTTATAATCTTTAGGGTGGTATGT
TAGAGCGAAAATCAAATGATTTTCAGCGTCTTTATATCTGAATTTAAATATTAAATCCTCAATAGATTTG
TAAAATAGGTTTCGATTAGTTTCAAACAAGGGTTGTTTTTCCGAACCGATGGCTGGACTATCTAATGGAT
TTTCGCTCAACGCCACAAAACTTGCCAAATCTTGTAGCAGCAATCTAGCTTTGTCGATATTCGTTTGTGT
TTTGTTTTGTAATAAAGGTTCGACGTCGTTCAAAATATTATGCGCTTTTGTATTTCTTTCATCACTGTCG
TTAGTGTACAATTGACTCGACGTAAACACGTTAAATAACGCTTGGACATATTTAACATCGGGCGTGTTAG
CTTTATTAGGCCGATTATCGTCGTCGTCCCAACCCTCGTCGTTAGAAGTTGCTTCCGAAGACGATTTTGC
CATAGCCACACGACGCCTATTAATTGTGTCGGCTAACACGTCCGCGATCAAATTTGTAGTTGAGCTTTTT
GGGCCTCATGGGCCTTCCGCTCACTGCCCGCTTTCCAGTCGGGAAACCTGTCGTGCCAGCTGCATTAACA
TGGTCATAGCTGTTTCCTTGCGTATTGGGCGCTCTCCGCTTCCTCGCTCACTGACTCGCTGCGCTCGGTC
GTTCGGGTAAAGCCTGGGGTGCCTAATGAGCAAAAGGCCAGCAAAAGGCCAGGAACCGTAAAAAGGCCGC
GTTGCTGGCGTTTTTCCATAGGCTCCGCCCCCCTGACGAGCATCACAAAAATCGACGCTCAAGTCAGAGG
TGGCGAAACCCGACAGGACTATAAAGATACCAGGCGTTTCCCCCTGGAAGCTCCCTCGTGCGCTCTCCTG
TTCCGACCCTGCCGCTTACCGGATACCTGTCCGCCTTTCTCCCTTCGGGAAGCGTGGCGCTTTCTCATAG
CTCACGCTGTAGGTATCTCAGTTCGGTGTAGGTCGTTCGCTCCAAGCTGGGCTGTGTGCACGAACCCCCC
GTTCAGCCCGACCGCTGCGCCTTATCCGGTAACTATCGTCTTGAGTCCAACCCGGTAAGACACGACTTAT
CGCCACTGGCAGCAGCCACTGGTAACAGGATTAGCAGAGCGAGGTATGTAGGCGGTGCTACAGAGTTCTT
GAAGTGGTGGCCTAACTACGGCTACACTAGAAGAACAGTATTTGGTATCTGCGCTCTGCTGAAGCCAGTT
ACCTTCGGAAAAAGAGTTGGTAGCTCTTGATCCGGCAAACAAACCACCGCTGGTAGCGGTGGTTTTTTTG
TTTGCAAGCAGCAGATTACGCGCAGAAAAAAAGGATCTCAAGAAGATCCTTTGATCTTTTCTACGGGGTC
TGACGCTCAGTGGAACGAAAACTCACGTTAAGGGATTTTGGTCATGAGATTATCAAAAAGGATCTTCACC
TAGATCCTTTTAAATTAAAAATGAAGTTTTAAATCAATCTAAAGTATATATGAGTAAACTTGGTCTGACA
GTTACCAATGCTTAATCAGTGAGGCACCTATCTCAGCGATCTGTCTATTTCGTTCATCCATAGTTGCCTG
ACTCCCCGTCGTGTAGATAACTACGATACGGGAGGGCTTACCATCTGGCCCCAGTGCTGCAATGATACCG
CGAGACCCACGCTCACCGGCTCCAGATTTATCAGCAATAAACCAGCCAGCCGGAAGGGCCGAGCGCAGAA
GTGGTCCTGCAACTTTATCCGCCTCCATCCAGTCTATTAATTGTTGCCGGGAAGCTAGAGTAAGTAGTTC
GCCAGTTAATAGTTTGCGCAACGTTGTTGCCATTGCTGCAGGCATCGTGGTGTCACGCTCGTCGTTTGGT
ATGGCTTCATTCAGCTCCGGTTCCCAACGATCAAGGCGAGTTACATGATCCCCCATGTTGTGCAAAAAAG
CGGTTAGCTCCTTCGGTCCTCCGATCGTTGTCAGAAGTAAGTTGGCCGCAGTGTTATCACTCATGGTTAT
GGCAGCACTGCATAATTCTCTTACTGTCATGCCATCCGTAAGATGCTTTTCTGTGACTGGTGAGTACTCA
ACCAAGTCATTCTGAGAATAGTGTATGCGGCGACCGAGTTGCTCTTGCCCGGCGTCAACACGGGATAATA
CCGCGCCACATAGCAGAACTTTAAAAGTGCTCATCATTGGAAAACGTTCTTCGGGGCGAAAACTCTCAAG
GATCTTACCGCTGTTGAGATCCAGTTCGATGTAACCCACTCGTGCACCCAACTGATCTTCAGCATCTTTT
ACTTTCACCAGCGTTTCTGGGTGAGCAAAAACAGGAAGGCAAAATGCCGCAAAAAAGGGAATAAGGGCGA
CACGGAAATGTTGAATACTCATTACTCTTCCTTTTTCAATATTATTGAAGCATTTATCAGGGTTATTGTC
TCATGAGCGGATACATATTTGAATGTATTTAGAAAAATAAACAAATAGGGGTTCCGCGCACATTTCCCCG
AAAAGTGCCACCTAAATTGTAAGCGTTAATATTTTGTTAAAATTCGCGTTAAATTTTTGTTAAATCAGCT
CATTTTTTAACCAATAGGCCGAAATCGGCAAAATCCCTTATAAATCAAAAGAATAGACCGAGATAGGGTT
GAGTGGCCGCTACAGGGCGCTCCCATTCGCCATTCAGGCTGCGCAACTGTTGGGAAGGGCGTTTCGGTGC
GGGCCTCTTCGCTATTACGCCAGCTGGCGAAAGGGGGATGTGCTGCAAGGCGATTAAGTTGGGTAACGCC
AGGGTTTTCCCAGTCACGACGTTGTAAAACGACGGCCAGTGAGCGCGACGTAATACGACTCACTATAGGG
CGAATTGGCGGAAGGCCGTCAAGGCCGTGACGTTAAAACTATTAAGCCATCCAATCGACCGTTAGTCGAA
TCAGGACCGCTGGTGCGAGAAGCCGCGAAGTATGGCGAATGCATCGTATAACGTGTGGAGTCCGCTCATT
AGAGCGTCATGTTTAGACAAGAAAGCTACATATTTAATTGATCCCGATGATTTTATTGATAAATTGACCC
TAACTCCATACACGGTATTCTACAATGGCGGGGTTTTGGTCAAAATTTCCGGACTGCGATTGTACATGCT
GTTAACGGCTCCGCCCACTATTAATGAAATTAAAAATTCCAATTTTAAAAAACGCAGCAAGAGAAACATT
TGTATGAAAGAATGCGTAGAAGGAAAGAAAAATGTCGTGGACATGCTGAACAACAAGATTAATATGCCTC
CGTGTATAAAAAAAATATTGAACGATTTGAAAGAAAACAATGTACCGCGCGGCGGTATGTACAGGAAGAG
GTTTATACTAAACTGTTACATTGCAAACGTGGTTTCGTGTGCCAAGTGTGAAAACCGATGTTTAATCAAG
GCTCTGACGCATTTCTACAACCACGACTCCAAGTGTGTGGGTGAAGTCATGCATCTTTTAATCAAATCCC
AAGATGTGTATAAACCACCAAACTGCCAAAAAATGAAAACTGTGGACAAGCTCTGTCCGTTTGCTGGCAA
CTGCAAGGGTCTCAATCCTATTTGTAATTATTGAATAATAAAACAATTATAAATGCTAAATTTGTTTTTT
ATTAACGATACAAACCAAACGCAACAAGAACATTTGTAGTATTATCTATAATTGAAAACGCGTAGTTATA
ATCGCTGAGGTAATATTTAAAATCATTTTCAAATGATTCACAGTTAATTTGCGACAATATAATTTTATTT
TCACATAAACTAGACGCCTTGTCGTCTTCTTCTTCGTATTCCTTCTCTTTTTCATTTTTCTCCTCATAAA
AATTAACATAGTTATTATCGTATCCATATATGTATCTATCGTATAGAGTAAATTTTTTGTTGTCATAAAT
ATATATGTCTTTTTTAATGGGGTGTATAGTACCGCTGCGCATAGTTTTTCTGTAATTTACAACAGTGCTA
TTTTCTGGTAGTTCTTCGGAGTGTGTTGCTTTAATTATTAAATTTATATAATCAATGAATTTGGGATCGT
CGGTTTTGTACAATATGTTGCCGGCATAGTACGCAGCTTCTTCTAGTTCAATTACACCATTTTTTAGCAG
CACCGGATTAACATAACTTTCCAAAATGTTGTACGAACCGTTAAACAAAAACAGTTCACCTCCCTTTTCT
ATACTATTGTCTGCGAGCAGTTGTTTGTTGTTAAAAATAACAGCCATTGTAATGAGACGCACAAACTAAT
ATCACA
