Features (pLannotate 1.2.2; 19 found; start..end, strand, type, name):
     54..112     +  sig_peptide    melittin signal sequence (fragment): signal sequence from honeybee melittin
    120..1220    +  CDS            MBP: maltose binding protein from E. coli; malE (mutated); This version of the gene does not encode a signal sequence, so MBP will remain in the cytosol.
   1407..1709    +  CDS            ccdB: CCDB_ECOLI - Also known as G, letB, letD. Experimental evidence at protein level: Swiss-Prot protein existence level 1. Toxic component of a type II toxin-antitoxin (TA) system, functioning in plasmid maintainence. Responsible for the post- segregational killing (PSK) of plasmid-free cells, also referred to as a plasmid addiction system. Half-life of over 2 hours. Cell killing by CcdB is accompanied by filamentation, defects in chromosome and plasmid segregation, defects in cell division, formation of anucleate cells, decreased DNA synthesis and plasmid loss. Interferes with the activity of DN
   1774..2490    +  CDS            EGFP: EGFP is a basic (constitutively fluorescent) green fluorescent protein published in 1996, derived from Aequorea victoria. It is reported to be a rapidly-maturing weak dimer with moderate acid sensitivity.
   2500..2517    +  CDS            7xHis (fragment): 6xHis affinity tag
   2546..2629    +  CDS            large T antigen (fragment): large T antigen from SV40 (simian virus 40)
   2652..2786    +  polyA_signal   SV40 poly(A) signal: SV40 polyadenylation signal
   2859..3231    +  3'UTR          polyhedrin 3' UTR: 3' UTR from the Autographa californica nucleopolyhedrovirus polyhedrin gene (Suzuki et al., 2006)
   3491..3538    -  CDS            lacI (fragment): lac repressor; lacI; The lac repressor binds to the lac operator to inhibit transcription in E. coli. This inhibition can be relieved by adding lactose or isopropyl-β-D-thiogalactopyranoside (IPTG).
   3575..3615    -  rep_origin     RSF ori (fragment): Plasmids containing the RSF 1030 origin of replication can be propagated in E. coli cells that contain additional plasmids with compatible origins.
   3693..4281    -  rep_origin     ori: high-copy-number ColE1/pMB1/pBR322/pUC origin of replication
   4452..5312    -  CDS            AmpR: β-lactamase; bla; confers resistance to ampicillin, carbenicillin, and related antibiotics
   5313..5417    -  promoter       AmpR promoter: bla
   5443..5574    -  rep_origin     M13 ori (fragment): M13 bacteriophage origin of replication; arrow indicates direction of (+) strand synthesis
   5595..5751    -  CDS            lacZα (fragment): LacZα fragment of β-galactosidase; lacZ fragment
   5760..5778    +  promoter       T7 promoter: promoter for bacteriophage T7 RNA polymerase
   5881..6510    +  CDS            LEF-2: LEF2_NPVAC - Experimental evidence at protein level: Swiss-Prot protein existence level 1. Plays an essential role in viral DNA replication. Does not seem to participate in the initiation step but is rather important for the amplification of DNA. Also required for expression from the vp39 and polh promoters. From Autographa californica nuclear polyhedrosis virus (AcMNPV).
   6551..7156    +  CDS            ORF603: baculovirus ORF603 protein
   7264..7355    +  promoter       polyhedrin promoter: polh from Autographa californica; promoter for the baculovirus polyhedrin gene
>Addgene plasmid #118912 | pOCC94 | addgene full sequence | sequence record 232258 | Addgene NGS Result
ATTCCGGATTATTCATACCGTCCCACCATCGGGCGCGGATCGCCACCATGGGCAAATTCTTAGTCAACGT
TGCCCTTGTTTTTATGGTCGTATACATTTCTTACATCTATGCGGGATCCATGAAAATCGAAGAAGGTAAA
CTGGTAATCTGGATTAACGGCGATAAAGGCTATAACGGTCTCGCTGAAGTCGGTAAGAAATTCGAGAAAG
ATACCGGAATTAAAGTCACCGTTGAGCATCCGGATAAACTGGAAGAGAAATTCCCACAGGTTGCGGCAAC
TGGCGATGGCCCTGACATTATCTTCTGGGCACACGACCGCTTTGGTGGCTACGCTCAATCTGGCCTGTTG
GCTGAAATCACCCCGGACAAAGCGTTCCAGGACAAGCTGTATCCGTTTACCTGGGATGCCGTACGTTACA
ACGGCAAGCTGATTGCTTACCCGATCGCTGTTGAAGCGTTATCGCTGATTTATAACAAAGATCTGCTGCC
GAACCCGCCAAAAACCTGGGAAGAGATCCCGGCGCTGGATAAAGAACTGAAAGCGAAAGGTAAGAGCGCG
CTGATGTTCAACCTGCAAGAACCGTACTTCACCTGGCCGCTGATTGCTGCTGACGGGGGTTATGCGTTCA
AGTATGAAAACGGCAAGTACGACATTAAAGACGTGGGCGTGGATAACGCTGGCGCGAAAGCGGGTCTGAC
CTTCCTGGTTGACCTGATTAAAAACAAACACATGAATGCAGACACCGATTACTCCATCGCAGAAGCTGCC
TTTAATAAAGGCGAAACAGCGATGACCATCAACGGCCCGTGGGCATGGTCCAACATCGACACCAGCAAAG
TGAATTATGGTGTAACGGTACTGCCGACCTTCAAGGGTCAACCATCCAAACCGTTCGTTGGCGTGCTGAG
CGCAGGTATTAACGCCGCCAGTCCGAACAAAGAGCTGGCAAAAGAGTTCCTCGAAAACTATCTGCTGACT
GATGAAGGTCTGGAAGCGGTTAATAAAGACAAACCGCTGGGTGCCGTAGCGCTGAAGTCTTACGAGGAAG
AGTTGGTGAAAGATCCGCGTATTGCCGCCACTATGGAAAACGCCCAGAAAGGTGAAATCATGCCGAACAT
CCCGCAGATGTCCGCTTTCTGGTATGCCGTGCGTACTGCGGTGATCAACGCCGCCAGCGGTCGTCAGACT
GTCGATGAAGCCCTGAAAGACGCGCAGACTAATTCGAGCTCGAACAACAACAACAATAACAATAACAACA
ACAGCAGCGGCAGACTGGAAGTTCTGTTCCAGGGGCCGGCGGCCGCAAGCGCTATGGCCACAACCTGTTA
CATTGCACAAGATAAAAATATATCATCACGAACAGTAAAACTGTCTGCTTACATAAACAGTAATACAAGG
GGTGTTATGCAGTTTAAGGTTTACACCTATAAAAGAGAGAGCCGTTATCGTCTGTTTGTGGATGTACAGA
GTGATATTATTGACACGCCCGGGCGACGGATGGTGATCCCCCTGGCCAGTGCCCGTCTGCTGTCAGATAA
AGTCTCCCGTGAACTTTACCCGGTGGTGCATATCGGGGATGAAAGCTGGCGCATGATGACCACCGATATG
GCCAGTGTGCCGGTCTCCGTTATCGGGGAAGAAGTGGCTGATCTCAGCCACCGCGAAAATGACATCAAAA
ACGCCATTAACCTGATGTTCTGGGGAATATAAATGTCAGGCTCCCTTATACACAGCCAGTGGCGCGCCGG
CTGGCTCCGCTGCTGGTTCTGGCATGGTGAGCAAGGGCGAGGAGCTGTTCACCGGGGTGGTGCCCATCCT
GGTCGAGCTGGACGGCGACGTAAACGGCCACAAGTTCAGCGTGTCCGGCGAGGGCGAGGGCGATGCCACC
TACGGCAAGCTGACCCTGAAGTTCATCTGCACCACCGGCAAGCTGCCCGTGCCCTGGCCCACCCTCGTGA
CCACCCTGACCTACGGCGTGCAGTGCTTCAGCCGCTACCCCGACCACATGAAGCAGCACGACTTCTTCAA
GTCCGCCATGCCCGAAGGCTACGTCCAGGAGCGCACCATCTTCTTCAAGGACGACGGCAACTACAAGACC
CGCGCCGAGGTGAAGTTCGAGGGCGACACCCTGGTGAACCGCATCGAGCTGAAGGGCATCGACTTCAAGG
AGGACGGCAACATCCTGGGGCACAAGCTGGAGTACAACTACAACAGCCACAACGTCTATATCATGGCCGA
CAAGCAGAAGAACGGCATCAAGGTGAACTTCAAGATCCGCCACAACATCGAGGACGGCAGCGTGCAGCTC
GCCGACCACTACCAGCAGAACACCCCCATCGGCGACGGCCCCGTGCTGCTGCCCGACAACCACTACCTGA
GCACCCAGTCCGCCCTGAGCAAAGACCCCAACGAGAAGCGCGATCACATGGTCCTGCTGGAGTTCGTGAC
CGCCGCCGGGATCACTCTCGGCATGGACGAGCTGTACAAGAGCAGCGGCCATCACCATCACCATCACTAA
AGAAGCTTGTCGAGAAGTACTAGAGGATCATAATCAGCCATACCACATTTGTAGAGGTTTTACTTGCTTT
AAAAAACCTCCCACACCTCCCCCTGAACCTGAAACATAAAATGAATGCAATTGTTGTTGTTAACTTGTTT
ATTGCAGCTTATAATGGTTACAAATAAAGCAATAGCATCACAAATTTCACAAATAAAGCATTTTTTTCAC
TGCATTCTAGTTGTGGTTTGTCCAAACTCATCAATGTATCTTATCATGTCTGGATCTGATCACTGCTTGA
GCCTAGGAGATCCGAACCAGATAAGTGAAAGCCTGCATCCGCAGATCTTAATTAATAAAACACGATACAT
TGTTATTAGTACATTTATTAAGCGCTAGATTCTGTGCGTTGTTGATTTACAGACAATTGTTGTACGTATT
TTAATAATTCATTAAATTTATAATCTTTAGGGTGGTATGTTAGAGCGAAAATCAAATGATTTTCAGCGTC
TTTATATCTGAATTTAAATATTAAATCCTCAATAGATTTGTAAAATAGGTTTCGATTAGTTTCAAACAAG
GGTTGTTTTTCCGAACCGATGGCTGGACTATCTAATGGATTTTCGCTCAACGCCACAAAACTTGCCAAAT
CTTGTAGCAGCAATCTAGCTTTGTCGATATTCGTTTGTGTTTTGTTTTGTAATAAAGGTTCGACGTCGTT
CAAAATATTATGCGCTTTTGTATTTCTTTCATCACTGTCGTTAGTGTACAATTGACTCGACGTAAACACG
TTAAATAACGCTTGGACATATTTAACATCGGGCGTGTTAGCTTTATTAGGCCGATTATCGTCGTCGTCCC
AACCCTCGTCGTTAGAAGTTGCTTCCGAAGACGATTTTGCCATAGCCACACGACGCCTATTAATTGTGTC
GGCTAACACGTCCGCGATCAAATTTGTAGTTGAGCTTTTTGGGCCTCATGGGCCTTCCGCTCACTGCCCG
CTTTCCAGTCGGGAAACCTGTCGTGCCAGCTGCATTAACATGGTCATAGCTGTTTCCTTGCGTATTGGGC
GCTCTCCGCTTCCTCGCTCACTGACTCGCTGCGCTCGGTCGTTCGGGTAAAGCCTGGGGTGCCTAATGAG
CAAAAGGCCAGCAAAAGGCCAGGAACCGTAAAAAGGCCGCGTTGCTGGCGTTTTTCCATAGGCTCCGCCC
CCCTGACGAGCATCACAAAAATCGACGCTCAAGTCAGAGGTGGCGAAACCCGACAGGACTATAAAGATAC
CAGGCGTTTCCCCCTGGAAGCTCCCTCGTGCGCTCTCCTGTTCCGACCCTGCCGCTTACCGGATACCTGT
CCGCCTTTCTCCCTTCGGGAAGCGTGGCGCTTTCTCATAGCTCACGCTGTAGGTATCTCAGTTCGGTGTA
GGTCGTTCGCTCCAAGCTGGGCTGTGTGCACGAACCCCCCGTTCAGCCCGACCGCTGCGCCTTATCCGGT
AACTATCGTCTTGAGTCCAACCCGGTAAGACACGACTTATCGCCACTGGCAGCAGCCACTGGTAACAGGA
TTAGCAGAGCGAGGTATGTAGGCGGTGCTACAGAGTTCTTGAAGTGGTGGCCTAACTACGGCTACACTAG
AAGAACAGTATTTGGTATCTGCGCTCTGCTGAAGCCAGTTACCTTCGGAAAAAGAGTTGGTAGCTCTTGA
TCCGGCAAACAAACCACCGCTGGTAGCGGTGGTTTTTTTGTTTGCAAGCAGCAGATTACGCGCAGAAAAA
AAGGATCTCAAGAAGATCCTTTGATCTTTTCTACGGGGTCTGACGCTCAGTGGAACGAAAACTCACGTTA
AGGGATTTTGGTCATGAGATTATCAAAAAGGATCTTCACCTAGATCCTTTTAAATTAAAAATGAAGTTTT
AAATCAATCTAAAGTATATATGAGTAAACTTGGTCTGACAGTTACCAATGCTTAATCAGTGAGGCACCTA
TCTCAGCGATCTGTCTATTTCGTTCATCCATAGTTGCCTGACTCCCCGTCGTGTAGATAACTACGATACG
GGAGGGCTTACCATCTGGCCCCAGTGCTGCAATGATACCGCGAGAACCACGCTCACCGGCTCCAGATTTA
TCAGCAATAAACCAGCCAGCCGGAAGGGCCGAGCGCAGAAGTGGTCCTGCAACTTTATCCGCCTCCATCC
AGTCTATTAATTGTTGCCGGGAAGCTAGAGTAAGTAGTTCGCCAGTTAATAGTTTGCGCAACGTTGTTGC
CATTGCTACAGGCATCGTGGTGTCACGCTCGTCGTTTGGTATGGCTTCATTCAGCTCCGGTTCCCAACGA
TCAAGGCGAGTTACATGATCCCCCATGTTGTGCAAAAAAGCGGTTAGCTCCTTCGGTCCTCCGATCGTTG
TCAGAAGTAAGTTGGCCGCAGTGTTATCACTCATGGTTATGGCAGCACTGCATAATTCTCTTACTGTCAT
GCCATCCGTAAGATGCTTTTCTGTGACTGGTGAGTACTCAACCAAGTCATTCTGAGAATAGTGTATGCGG
CGACCGAGTTGCTCTTGCCCGGCGTCAATACGGGATAATACCGCGCCACATAGCAGAACTTTAAAAGTGC
TCATCATTGGAAAACGTTCTTCGGGGCGAAAACTCTCAAGGATCTTACCGCTGTTGAGATCCAGTTCGAT
GTAACCCACTCGTGCACCCAACTGATCTTCAGCATCTTTTACTTTCACCAGCGTTTCTGGGTGAGCAAAA
ACAGGAAGGCAAAATGCCGCAAAAAAGGGAATAAGGGCGACACGGAAATGTTGAATACTCATACTCTTCC
TTTTTCAATATTATTGAAGCATTTATCAGGGTTATTGTCTCATGAGCGGATACATATTTGAATGTATTTA
GAAAAATAAACAAATAGGGGTTCCGCGCACATTTCCCCGAAAAGTGCCACCTAAATTGTAAGCGTTAATA
TTTTGTTAAAATTCGCGTTAAATTTTTGTTAAATCAGCTCATTTTTTAACCAATAGGCCGAAATCGGCAA
AATCCCTTATAAATCAAAAGAATAGACCGAGATAGGGTTGAGTGGCCGCTACAGGGCGCTCCCATTCGCC
ATTCAGGCTGCGCAACTGTTGGGAAGGGCGTTTCGGTGCGGGCCTCTTCGCTATTACGCCAGCTGGCGAA
AGGGGGATGTGCTGCAAGGCGATTAAGTTGGGTAACGCCAGGGTTTTCCCAGTCACGACGTTGTAAAACG
ACGGCCAGTGAGCGCGACGTAATACGACTCACTATAGGGCGAATTGGCGGAAGGCCGTCAAGGCCGTGAC
GTTAAAACTATTAAGCCATCCAATCGACCGTTAGTCGAATCAGGACCGCTGGTGCGAGAAGCCGCGAAGT
ATGGCGAATGCATCGTATAACGTGTGGAGTCCGCTCATTAGAGCGTCATGTTTAGACAAGAAAGCTACAT
ATTTAATTGATCCCGATGATTTTATTGATAAATTGACCCTAACTCCATACACGGTATTCTACAATGGCGG
GGTTTTGGTCAAAATTTCCGGACTGCGATTGTACATGCTGTTAACGGCTCCGCCCACTATTAATGAAATT
AAAAATTCCAATTTTAAAAAACGCAGCAAGAGAAACATTTGTATGAAAGAATGCGTAGAAGGAAAGAAAA
ATGTCGTGGACATGCTGAACAACAAGATTAATATGCCTCCGTGTATAAAAAAAATATTGAACGATTTGAA
AGAAAACAATGTACCGCGCGGCGGTATGTACAGGAAGAGGTTTATACTAAACTGTTACATTGCAAACGTG
GTTTCGTGTGCCAAGTGTGAAAACCGATGTTTAATCAAGGCTCTGACGCATTTCTACAACCACGACTCCA
AGTGTGTGGGTGAAGTCATGCATCTTTTAATCAAATCCCAAGATGTGTATAAACCACCAAACTGCCAAAA
AATGAAAACTGTGGACAAGCTCTGTCCGTTTGCTGGCAACTGCAAGGGTCTCAATCCTATTTGTAATTAT
TGAATAATAAAACAATTATAAATGCTAAATTTGTTTTTTATTAACGATACAAACCAAACGCAACAAGAAC
ATTTGTAGTATTATCTATAATTGAAAACGCGTAGTTATAATCGCTGAGGTAATATTTAAAATCATTTTCA
AATGATTCACAGTTAATTTGCGACAATATAATTTTATTTTCACATAAACTAGACGCCTTGTCGTCTTCTT
CTTCGTATTCCTTCTCTTTTTCATTTTTCTCCTCATAAAAATTAACATAGTTATTATCGTATCCATATAT
GTATCTATCGTATAGAGTAAATTTTTTGTTGTCATAAATATATATGTCTTTTTTAATGGGGTGTATAGTA
CCGCTGCGCATAGTTTTTCTGTAATTTACAACAGTGCTATTTTCTGGTAGTTCTTCGGAGTGTGTTGCTT
TAATTATTAAATTTATATAATCAATGAATTTGGGATCGTCGGTTTTGTACAATATGTTGCCGGCATAGTA
CGCAGCTTCTTCTAGTTCAATTACACCATTTTTTAGCAGCACCGGATTAACATAACTTTCCAAAATGTTG
TACGAACCGTTAAACAAAAACAGTTCACCTCCCTTTTCTATACTATTGTCTGCGAGCAGTTGTTTGTTGT
TAAAAATAACAGCCATTGTAATGAGACGCACAAACTAATATCACAAGCTGCCACCATTTTGTTCGCCCAG
GACTCTAGCTATAGTTCTAGTGGTTGGCTACGTATACTCCGGAATATTAATAGATCATGGAGATAATTAA
AATGATAACCATCTCGCAAATAAATAAGTATTTTACTGTTTTCGTAACAGTTTTGTAATAAAAAAACCTA
TAAAT
